>Addgene plasmid #177121 | pTXBI-mclover-YTHDC1-FL | depositor full sequence | sequence record 343262 | Full Sequence
ATACACTCCGCTATCGCTACGTGACTGGGTCATGGCTGCGCCCCGACACCCGCCAACACCCGCTGACGCG
CCCTGACGGGCTTGTCTGCTCCCGGCATCCGCTTACAGACAAGCTGTGACCGTCTCCGGGAGCTGCATGT
GTCAGAGGTTTTCACCGTCATCACCGAAACGCGCGAGGCAGCTGCGGTAAAGCTCATCAGCGTGGTCGTG
CAGCGATTCACAGATGTCTGCCTGTTCATCCGCGTCCAGCTCGTTGAGTTTCTCCAGAAGCGTTAATGTC
TGGCTTCTGATAAAGCGGGCCATGTTAAGGGCGGTTTTTTCCTGTTTGGTCACTGATGCCTCCGTGTAAG
GGGGATTTCTGTTCATGGGGGTAATGATACCGATGAAACGAGAGAGGATGCTCACGATACGGGTTACTGA
TGATGAACATGCCCGGTTACTGGAACGTTGTGAGGGTAAACAACTGGCGGTATGGATGCGGCGGGACCAG
AGAAAAATCACTCAGGGTCAATGCCAGCCGAACGCCAGCAAGACGTAGCCCAGCGCGTCGGCCGCCATGC
CGGCGATAATGGCCTGCTTCTCGCCGAAACGTTTGGTGGCGGGACCAGTGACGAAGGCTTGAGCGAGGGC
GTGCAAGATTCCGAATACCGCAAGCGACAGGCCGATCATCGTCGCGCTCCAGCGAAAGCGGTCCTCGCCG
AAAATGACCCAGAGCGCTGCCGGCACCTGTCCTACGAGTTGCATGATAAAGAAGACAGTCATAAGTGCGG
CGACGATAGTCATGCCCCGCGCCCACCGGAAGGAGCTGACTGGGTTGAAGGCTCTCAAGGGCATCGGTCG
AGATCCCGGTGCCTAATGAGTGAGCTAACTTACATTAATTGCGTTGCGCTCACTGCCCGCTTTCCAGTCG
GGAAACCTGTCGTGCCAGCTGCATTAATGAATCGGCCAACGCGCGGGGAGAGGCGGTTTGCGTATTGGGC
GCCAGGGTGGTTTTTCTTTTCACCAGTGAGACGGGCAACAGCTGATTGCCCTTCACCGCCTGGCCCTGAG
AGAGTTGCAGCAAGCGGTCCACGCTGGTTTGCCCCAGCAGGCGAAAATCCTGTTTGATGGTGGTTAACGG
CGGGATATAACATGAGCTGTCTTCGGTATCGTCGTATCCCACTACCGAGATATCCGCACCAACGCGCAGC
CCGGACTCGGTAATGGCGCGCATTGCGCCCAGCGCCATCTGATCGTTGGCAACCAGCATCGCAGTGGGAA
CGATGCCCTCATTCAGCATTTGCATGGTTTGTTGAAAACCGGACATGGCACTCCAGTCGCCTTCCCGTTC
CGCTATCGGCTGAATTTGATTGCGAGTGAGATATTTATGCCAGCCAGCCAGACGCAGACGCGCCGAGACA
GAACTTAATGGGCCCGCTAACAGCGCGATTTGCTGGTGACCCAATGCGACCAGATGCTCCACGCCCAGTC
GCGTACCGTCTTCATGGGAGAAAATAATACTGTTGATGGGTGTCTGGTCAGAGACATCAAGAAATAACGC
CGGAACATTAGTGCAGGCAGCTTCCACAGCAATGGCATCCTGGTCATCCAGCGGATAGTTAATGATCAGC
CCACTGACGCGTTGCGCGAGAAGATTGTGCACCGCCGCTTTACAGGCTTCGACGCCGCTTCGTTCTACCA
TCGACACCACCACGCTGGCACCCAGTTGATCGGCGCGAGATTTAATCGCCGCGACAATTTGCGACGGCGC
GTGCAGGGCCAGACTGGAGGTGGCAACGCCAATCAGCAACGACTGTTTGCCCGCCAGTTGTTGTGCCACG
CGGTTGGGAATGTAATTCAGCTCCGCCATCGCCGCTTCCACTTTTTCCCGCGTTTTCGCAGAAACGTGGC
TGGCCTGGTTCACCACGCGGGAAACGGTCTGATAAGAGACACCGGCATACTCTGCGACATCGTATAACGT
TACTGGTTTCACATTCACCACCCTGAATTGACTCTCTTCCGGGCGCTATCATGCCATACCGCGAAAGGTT
TTGCGCCATTCGATGGTGTCCGGGATCTCGACGCTCTCCCTTATGCGACTCCTGCATTAGGAAGCAGCCC
AGTAGTAGGTTGAGGCCGTTGAGCACCGCCGCCGCAAGGAATGGTGCATGCCGGCATGCCGCCCTTTCGT
CTTCAAGAATTAATTCCCAATTCCCCAGGCATCAAATAAAACGAAAGGCTCAGTCGAAAGACTGGGCCTT
TCGTTTTATCTGTTGTTTGTCGGTGAACGCTCTCCTGAGTAGGACAAATCCGCCGGGAGCGGATTTGAAC
GTTGCGAAGCAACGGCCCGGAGGGTGGCGGGCAGGACGCCCGCCATAAACTGCCAGGAATTAATTCCCCA
GGCATCAAATAAAACGAAAGGCTCAGTCGAAAGACTGGGCCTTTCGTTTTATCTGTTGTTTGTCGGTGAA
CGCTCTCCTGAGTAGGACAAATCCGCCGGGAGCGGATTTGAACGTTGCGAAGCAACGGCCCGGAGGGTGG
CGGGCAGGACGCCCGCCATAAACTGCCAGGAATTAATTCCCCAGGCATCAAATAAAACGAAAGGCTCAGT
CGAAAGACTGGGCCTTTCGTTTTATCTGTTGTTTGTCGGTGAACGCTCTCCTGAGTAGGACAAATCCGCC
GGGAGCGGATTTGAACGTTGCGAAGCAACGGCCCGGAGGGTGGCGGGCAGGACGCCCGCCATAAACTGCC
AGGAATTAATTCCCCAGGCATCAAATAAAACGAAAGGCTCAGTCGAAAGACTGGGCCTTTCGTTTTATCT
GTTGTTTGTCGGTGAACGCTCTCCTGAGTAGGACAAATCCGCCGGGAGCGGATTTGAACGTTGCGAAGCA
ACGGCCCGGAGGGTGGCGGGCAGGACGCCCGCCATAAACTGCCAGGAATTAATTCCCCAGGCATCAAATA
AAACGAAAGGCTCAGTCGAAAGACTGGGCCTTTCGTTTTATCTGTTGTTTGTCGGTGAACGCTCTCCTGA
GTAGGACAAATCCGCCGGGAGCGGATTTGAACGTTGCGAAGCAACGGCCCGGAGGGTGGCGGGCAGGACG
CCCGCCATAAACTGCCAGGAATTGGGGATCGGAATTAATTCCCGGTTTAAACCGGGGATCTCGATCCCGC
GAAATTAATACGACTCACTATAGGGGAATTGTGAGCGGATAACAATTCCCCTCTAGAAATAATTTTGTTA
ACTTTAAGAAGGAGATATACATATGGTGAGCAAGGGCGAGGAGCTGTTCACCGGGGTGGTGCCCATCCTG
GTCGAGCTGGACGGCGACGTAAACGGCCACAAGTTCAGCGTCCGCGGCGAGGGCGAGGGCGATGCCACCA
ACGGCAAGCTGACCCTGAAGTTCATCTGCACCACCGGCAAGCTGCCCGTGCCCTGGCCCACCCTCGTGAC
CACCTTCGGCTACGGCGTGGCCTGCTTCAGCCGCTACCCCGACCACATGAAGCAGCACGACTTCTTCAAG
TCCGCCATGCCCGAAGGCTACGTCCAGGAGCGCACCATCTCTTTCAAGGACGACGGTACCTACAAGACCC
GCGCCGAGGTGAAGTTCGAGGGCGACACCCTGGTGAACCGCATCGAGCTGAAGGGCATCGACTTCAAGGA
GGACGGCAACATCCTGGGGCACAAGCTGGAGTACAACTTCAACAGCCACAACGTCTATATCACGGCCGAC
AAGCAGAAGAACGGCATCAAGGCTAACTTCAAGATCCGCCACAACGTTGAGGACGGCAGCGTGCAGCTCG
CCGACCACTACCAGCAGAACACCCCCATCGGCGACGGCCCCGTGCTGCTGCCCGACAACCACTACCTGAG
CCATCAGTCCAAGCTGAGCAAAGACCCCAACGAGAAGCGCGATCACATGGTCCTGCTGGAGTTCGTGACC
GCCGCCGGGATTACACATGGCATGGACGAGCTGTACAAGGCGGCTGACAGTCGGGAGGAGAAAGATGGAG
AACTTAATGTTCTGGATGATATTTTAACTGAAGTACCAGAACAAGATGATGAACTGTATAATCCAGAGAG
TGAACAAGATAAAAATGAGAAAAAGGGATCAAAAAGAAAAAGTGATCGAATGGAATCTACTGATACCAAA
CGACAAAAGCCTTCTGTCCATTCAAGACAACTGGTTTCTAAGCCACTGAGCTCATCTGTTAGCAATAACA
AAAGAATAGTTAGTACAAAAGGAAAGTCAGCCACAGAGTATAAAAATGAGGAATATCAAAGATCTGAAAG
AAACAAGCGTCTAGATGCTGATCGGAAAATTCGTCTATCAAGTAGTGCCTCCAGAGAACCTTATAAGAAT
CAACCTGAAAAAACCTGTGTCCGGAAAAGGGATCCTGAAAGGAGGGCCAAATCTCCTACGCCAGATGGTT
CTGAGAGAATTGGGCTTGAAGTGGATAGACGTGCAAGCAGATCCAGCCAGTCTTCTAAGGAAGAAGTGAA
CTCTGAAGAATATGGCTCTGACCATGAGACTGGCAGCAGTGGTTCTTCTGATGAGCAAGGGAACAACACT
GAGAATGAGGAGGAAGGAGTGGAAGAAGATGTGGAGGAAGATGAAGAAGTAGAAGAAGATGCAGAAGAAG
ATGAAGAGGTGGATGAAGATGGAGAGGAGGAGGAGGAAGAGGAGGAGGAGGAAGAGGAGGAGGAGGAGGA
GGAAGAAGAAGAATATGAACAGGATGAGAGAGACCAGAAAGAGGAGGGAAATGATTATGACACTCGAAGT
GAGGCCAGTGACTCTGGTTCTGAATCTGTTTCCTTCACAGATGGGTCTGTCAGATCTGGTTCAGGCACAG
ATGGATCAGATGAGAAAAAGAAGGAAAGGAAGAGAGCTAGAGGCATATCTCCAATTGTTTTTGATAGAAG
TGGAAGCTCTGCATCAGAGTCATATGCAGGTTCAGAAAAGAAGCATGAGAAATTATCATCTTCCGTTCGT
GCTGTCCGAAAAGATCAAACCAGTAAACTCAAATATGTGCTTCAAGATGCAAGATTTTTCCTCATAAAGA
GTAACAACCATGAGAATGTGTCTCTTGCCAAAGCGAAGGGTGTATGGTCCACGCTCCCTGTAAATGAGAA
GAAATTAAATCTTGCATTTAGATCTGCAAGGAGTGTTATCTTAATATTTTCTGTCAGAGAGAGTGGAAAA
TTTCAAGGGTTTGCAAGACTTTCTTCAGAATCACATCACGGAGGATCTCCTATACACTGGGTGCTTCCAG
CAGGAATGAGTGCTAAAATGCTGGGAGGTGTCTTTAAAATTGACTGGATTTGCAGGCGTGAATTACCCTT
CACTAAGTCGGCTCATCTCACCAATCCTTGGAATGAACATAAACCAGTAAAGATCGGACGTGATGGACAG
GAAATTGAACTTGAATGTGGAACCCAGCTTTGTCTTCTGTTTCCCCCCGATGAAAGTATTGACTTGTATC
AGGTCATTCATAAAATGCGTCACAAGAGAAGAATGCATTCTCAGCCCCGATCACGAGGACGTCCATCCCG
TCGAGAACCAGTCCGGGATGTGGGAAGGCGTCGACCAGAAGATTATGATATTCATAACAGCAGAAAGAAA
CCAAGGATTGACTATCCCCCTGAGTTTCACCAGAGACCAGGGTATTTAAAGGATCCACGATACCAGGAAG
TGGACAGACGATTTTCAGGAGTTCGCCGAGATGTGTTTTTAAATGGGTCCTACAATGATTATGTGAGGGA
ATTTCATAACATGGGACCACCACCACCTTGGCAAGGAATGCCCCCTTACCCAGGAATGGAACAACCTCCA
CACCATCCTTACTATCAGCACCATGCTCCACCTCCTCAAGCTCATCCCCCTTACTCAGGACATCATCCAG
TACCACATGAAGCAAGATACAGAGATAAACGAGTACATGATTATGATATGAGGGTGGATGATTTCCTTCG
TCGCACACAAGCTGTTGTCAGTGGCCGGAGAAGTAGACCCCGTGAAAGAGACCGGGAACGAGAGCGAGAC
CGCCCTAGAGATAACAGACGAGACAGAGAGCGAGATAGAGGACGTGATAGAGAAAGAGAAAGAGAGCGAT
TATGTGATCGAGACAGAGACCGAGGGGAGAGAGGTCGATATAGAAGATGCATCACGGGAGATGCACTAGT
TGCCCTACCCGAGGGCGAGTCGGTACGCATCGCCGACATCGTGCCGGGTGCGCGGCCCAACAGTGACAAC
GCCATCGACCTGAAAGTCCTTGACCGGCATGGCAATCCCGTGCTCGCCGACCGGCTGTTCCACTCCGGCG
AGCATCCGGTGTACACGGTGCGTACGGTCGAAGGTCTGCGTGTGACGGGCACCGCGAACCACCCGTTGTT
GTGTTTGGTCGACGTCGCCGGGGTGCCGACCCTGCTGTGGAAGCTGATCGACGAAATCAAGCCGGGCGAT
TACGCGGTGATTCAACGCAGCGCATTCAGCGTCGACTGTGCAGGTTTTGCCCGCGGGAAACCCGAATTTG
CGCCCACAACCTACACAGTCGGCGTCCCTGGACTGGTGCGTTTCTTGGAAGCACACCACCGAGACCCGGA
CGCCCAAGCTATCGCCGACGAGCTGACCGACGGGCGGTTCTACTACGCGAAAGTCGCCAGTGTCACCGAC
GCCGGCGTGCAGCCGGTGTATAGCCTTCGTGTCGACACGGCAGACCACGCGTTTATCACGAACGGGTTCG
TCAGCCACGCTACTGGCCTCACCGGTCTGAACTCAGGCCTCACGACAAATCCTGGTGTATCCGCTTGGCA
GGTCAACACAGCTTATACTGCGGGACAATTGGTCACATATAACGGCAAGACGTATAAATGTTTGCAGCCC
CACACCTCCTTGGCAGGATGGGAACCATCCAACGTTCCTGCCTTGTGGCAGCTTCAATGACTGCAGGAAG
GGGATCCGGCTGCTAACAAAGCCCGAAAGGAAGCTGAGTTGGCTGCTGCCACCGCTGAGCAATAACTAGC
ATAACCCCTTGGGGCCTCTAAACGGGTCTTGAGGGGTTTTTTGCTGAAAGGAGGAACTATATCCGGATAA
CTACGTCAGGTGGCACTTTTCGGGGAAATGTGCGCGGAACCCCTATTTGTTTATTTTTCTAAATACATTC
AAATATGTATCCGCTCATGAGACAATAACCCTGATAAATGCTTCAATAATATTGAAAAAGGAAGAGTATG
AGTATTCAACATTTCCGTGTCGCCCTTATTCCCTTTTTTGCGGCATTTTGCCTTCCTGTTTTTGCTCACC
CAGAAACGCTGGTGAAAGTAAAAGATGCTGAAGATCAGTTGGGTGCACGAGTGGGTTACATCGAACTGGA
TCTCAACAGCGGTAAGATCCTTGAGAGTTTTCGCCCCGAAGAACGTTTCCCAATGATGAGCACTTTTAAA
GTTCTGCTATGTGGCGCGGTATTATCCCGTGTTGACGCCGGGCAAGAGCAACTCGGTCGCCGCATACACT
ATTCTCAGAATGACTTGGTTGAGTACTCACCAGTCACAGAAAAGCATCTTACGGATGGCATGACAGTAAG
AGAATTATGCAGTGCTGCCATAACCATGAGTGATAACACTGCGGCCAACTTACTTCTGACAACGATCGGA
GGACCGAAGGAGCTAACCGCTTTTTTGCACAACATGGGGGATCATGTAACTCGCCTTGATCGTTGGGAAC
CGGAGCTGAATGAAGCCATACCAAACGACGAGCGTGACACCACGATGCCTGTAGCAATGGCAACAACGTT
GCGCAAACTATTAACTGGCGAACTACTTACTCTAGCTTCCCGGCAACAATTAATAGACTGGATGGAGGCG
GATAAAGTTGCAGGACCACTTCTGCGCTCGGCCCTTCCGGCTGGCTGGTTTATTGCTGATAAATCTGGAG
CCGGTGAGCGTGGGTCTCGCGGTATCATTGCAGCACTGGGGCCAGATGGTAAGCCCTCCCGTATCGTAGT
TATCTACACGACGGGGAGTCAGGCAACTATGGATGAACGAAATAGACAGATCGCTGAGATAGGTGCCTCA
CTGATTAAGCATTGGTAACTGTCAGACCAAGTTTACTCATATATACTTTAGATTGATT
[38 nt withheld, positions 8109-8146]
A
[37 nt withheld, positions 8148-8184]
ATTTTGTTAAAATTCGCGTTAAATTTTTGTTAAATCAGCTCATTTTTTAACCAATAGGCCGAAATCGGCA
AAATCCCTTATAAATCAAAAGAATAGCCCGAGATAGGGT
[37 nt withheld, positions 8294-8330]
AAAGAACGTGGACTCCAACGTCAAAGG
[141 nt withheld, positions 8358-8498]
G
[125 nt withheld, positions 8500-8624]
AAAGGATCTAGGTGAAGATCCTTTTTGATAATCTCATGACCAAAATCCCTTAACGTGAGTTTTCGTTCCA
CTGAGCGTCAGACCCCGTAGAAAAGATCAAAGGATCTTCTTGAGATCCTTTTTTTCTGCGCGTAATCTGC
TGCTTGCAAACAAAAAAACCACCGCTACCAGCGGTGGTTTGTTTGCCGGATCAAGAGCTACCAACTCTTT
TTCCGAAGGTAACTGGCTTCAGCAGAGCGCAGATACCAAATACTGTCCTTCTAGTGTAGCCGTAGTTAGG
CCACCACTTCAAGAACTCTGTAGCACCGCCTACATACCTCGCTCTGCTAATCCTGTTACCAGTGGCTGCT
GCCAGTGGCGATAAGTCGTGTCTTACCGGGTTGGACTCAAGACGATAGTTACCGGATAAGGCGCAGCGGT
CGGGCTGAACGGGGGGTTCGTGCACACAGCCCAGCTTGGAGCGAACGACCTACACCGAACTGAGATACCT
ACAGCGTGAGCTATGAGAAAGCGCCACGCTTCCCGAAGGGAGAAAGGCGGACAGGTATCCGGTAAGCGGC
AGGGTCGGAACAGGAGAGCGCACGAGGGAGCTTCCAGGGGGAAACGCCTGGTATCTTTATAGTCCTGTCG
GGTTTCGCCACCTCTGACTTGAGCGTCGATTTTTGTGATGCTCGTCAGGGGGGCGGAGCCTATGGAAAAA
CGCCAGCAACGCGGCCTTTTTACGGTTCCTGGCCTTTTGCTGGCCTTTTGCTCACATGTTCTTTCCTGCG
TTATCCCCTGATTCTGTGGATAACCGTATTACCGCCTTTGAGTGAGCTGATACCGCTCGCCGCAGCCGAA
CGACCGAGCGCAGCGAGTCAGTGAGCGAGGAAGCTATGGTGCACTCTCAGTACAATCTGCTCTGATGCCG
CATAGTTAAGCCAGT
Features (pLannotate 1.2.2; 26 found; start..end, strand, type, name):
    142..333     -  CDS            rop: Rop protein, which maintains plasmids at low copy number; rop
    374..484     +  CDS            mbeC (fragment): MBEC_ECOLX - Experimental evidence at protein level: Swiss-Prot protein existence level 1. Required for efficient mobilization of ColE1 plasmid and is thus essential to promote the specific transfer of the plasmid during conjugation. Probably functions by inducing DNA bending, helping the MbeA relaxase to melt the DNA around the nic site and cleave the phosphodiester bond. Binds specifically double-stranded DNA (dsDNA) containing the ColE1 oriT but does not recognize the inverted repeat (IR). From Escherichia coli.
    519..841     -  CDS            TcR (fragment): tetracycline efflux protein; tet; confers resistance to tetracycline
    856..877     -  protein_bind   CAP binding site: CAP binding activates transcription in the presence of cAMP. E. coli catabolite activator protein
    890..1972    -  CDS            lacI: lac repressor; lacI; The lac repressor binds to the lac operator to inhibit transcription in E. coli. This inhibition can be relieved by adding lactose or isopropyl-β-D-thiogalactopyranoside (IPTG).
   1973..2050    -  promoter       lacI promoter: lacI
   2058..2151    -  CDS            TcR (fragment): tetracycline efflux protein; tet; confers resistance to tetracycline
   2203..2289    +  terminator     rrnB T1 terminator: Escherichia coli rrnB; transcription terminator T1 from the E. coli rrnB gene
   2386..2472    +  terminator     rrnB T1 terminator: Escherichia coli rrnB; transcription terminator T1 from the E. coli rrnB gene
   2569..2655    +  terminator     rrnB T1 terminator: Escherichia coli rrnB; transcription terminator T1 from the E. coli rrnB gene
   2752..2838    +  terminator     rrnB T1 terminator: Escherichia coli rrnB; transcription terminator T1 from the E. coli rrnB gene
   2935..3021    +  terminator     rrnB T1 terminator: Escherichia coli rrnB; transcription terminator T1 from the E. coli rrnB gene
   3156..3174    +  promoter       T7 promoter: promoter for bacteriophage T7 RNA polymerase
   3175..3199    +  protein_bind   lac operator: The lac repressor binds to the lac operator to inhibit transcription in E. coli. This inhibition can be relieved by adding lactose or isopropyl-β-D-thiogalactopyranoside (IPTG). lac repressor encoded by lacI
   3218..3235    +  RBS            RBS (fragment): efficient ribosome binding site from bacteriophage T7 gene 10 (Olins and Rangwala, 1989)
   3243..3959    +  CDS            Clover: Clover is a basic (constitutively fluorescent) green/yellow fluorescent protein published in 2012, derived from Aequorea victoria. It is reported to be a rapidly-maturing weak dimer with high acid sensitivity.
   3960..6137    +  CDS            YTHDC1: YTDC1_HUMAN - Also known as KIAA1966 From Homo sapiens (Human).
   6138..6731    +  CDS            Mxe GyrA intein: modified GyrA intein (Southworth et al., 1999); Mycobacterium xenopi gyrA; N-terminal cleavage of this intein can be induced by thiols.
   6762..6917    +  CDS            CBD: chitin binding domain from chitinase A1 (Watanabe et al., 1994); Bacillus circulans chiA
   6939..6988    +  CDS            SET1 (fragment): solubility-enhancement tag derived from T7 phage gene 10B
   6996..7043    +  terminator     T7 terminator: transcription terminator for bacteriophage T7 RNA polymerase
   7103..7207    +  promoter       AmpR promoter: bla
   7208..8068    +  CDS            AmpR: β-lactamase; bla; confers resistance to ampicillin, carbenicillin, and related antibiotics
   8110..8623    -  rep_origin     M13 ori (sequence partly withheld): M13 bacteriophage origin of replication; arrow indicates direction of (+) strand synthesis
   8734..9322    +  rep_origin     ori: high-copy-number ColE1/pMB1/pBR322/pUC origin of replication
   9499..40      -  misc_feature   bom (fragment) (across the origin): basis of mobility region from pBR322
