>Addgene plasmid #177121 | pTXBI-mclover-YTHDC1-FL | addgene full sequence | sequence record 348688 | Addgene Partial NGS Result
ATACACTCCGCTATCGCTACGTGACTGGGTCATGGCTGCGCCCCGACACCCGCCAACACCCGCTGACGCG
CCCTGACGGGCTTGTCTGCTCCCGGCATCCGCTTACAGACAAGCTGTGACCGTCTCCGGGAGCTGCATGT
GTCAGAGGTTTTCACCGTCATCACCGAAACGCGCGAGGCAGCTGCGGTAAAGCTCATCAGCGTGGTCGTG
CAGCGATTCACAGATGTCTGCCTGTTCATCCGCGTCCAGCTCGTTGAGTTTCTCCAGAAGCGTTAATGTC
TGGCTTCTGATAAAGCGGGCCATGTTAAGGGCGGTTTTTTCCTGTTTGGTCACTGATGCCTCCGTGTAAG
GGGGATTTCTGTTCATGGGGGTAATGATACCGATGAAACGAGAGAGGATGCTCACGATACGGGTTACTGA
TGATGAACATGCCCGGTTACTGGAACGTTGTGAGGGTAAACAACTGGCGGTATGGATGCGGCGGGACCAG
AGAAAAATCACTCAGGGTCAATGCCAGCCGAACGCCAGCAAGACGTAGCCCAGCGCGTCGGCCGCCATGC
CGGCGATAATGGCCTGCTTCTCGCCGAAACGTTTGGTGGCGGGACCAGTGACGAAGGCTTGAGCGAGGGC
GTGCAAGATTCCGAATACCGCAAGCGACAGGCCGATCATCGTCGCGCTCCAGCGAAAGCGGTCCTCGCCG
AAAATGACCCAGAGCGCTGCCGGCACCTGTCCTACGAGTTGCATGATAAAGAAGACAGTCATAAGTGCGG
CGACGATAGTCATGCCCCGCGCCCACCGGAAGGAGCTGACTGGGTTGAAGGCTCTCAAGGGCATCGGTCG
AGATCCCGGTGCCTAATGAGTGAGCTAACTTACATTAATTGCGTTGCGCTCACTGCCCGCTTTCCAGTCG
GGAAACCTGTCGTGCCAGCTGCATTAATGAATCGGCCAACGCGCGGGGAGAGGCGGTTTGCGTATTGGGC
GCCAGGGTGGTTTTTCTTTTCACCAGTGAGACGGGCAACAGCTGATTGCCCTTCACCGCCTGGCCCTGAG
AGAGTTGCAGCAAGCGGTCCACGCTGGTTTGCCCCAGCAGGCGAAAATCCTGTTTGATGGTGGTTAACGG
CGGGATATAACATGAGCTGTCTTCGGTATCGTCGTATCCCACTACCGAGATATCCGCACCAACGCGCAGC
CCGGACTCGGTAATGGCGCGCATTGCGCCCAGCGCCATCTGATCGTTGGCAACCAGCATCGCAGTGGGAA
CGATGCCCTCATTCAGCATTTGCATGGTTTGTTGAAAACCGGACATGGCACTCCAGTCGCCTTCCCGTTC
CGCTATCGGCTGAATTTGATTGCGAGTGAGATATTTATGCCAGCCAGCCAGACGCAGACGCGCCGAGACA
GAACTTAATGGGCCCGCTAACAGCGCGATTTGCTGGTGACCCAATGCGACCAGATGCTCCACGCCCAGTC
GCGTACCGTCTTCATGGGAGAAAATAATACTGTTGATGGGTGTCTGGTCAGAGACATCAAGAAATAACGC
CGGAACATTAGTGCAGGCAGCTTCCACAGCAATGGCATCCTGGTCATCCAGCGGATAGTTAATGATCAGC
CCACTGACGCGTTGCGCGAGAAGATTGTGCACCGCCGCTTTACAGGCTTCGACGCCGCTTCGTTCTACCA
TCGACACCACCACGCTGGCACCCAGTTGATCGGCGCGAGATTTAATCGCCGCGACAATTTGCGACGGCGC
GTGCAGGGCCAGACTGGAGGTGGCAACGCCAATCAGCAACGACTGTTTGCCCGCCAGTTGTTGTGCCACG
CGGTTGGGAATGTAATTCAGCTCCGCCATCGCCGCTTCCACTTTTTCCCGCGTTTTCGCAGAAACGTGGC
TGGCCTGGTTCACCACGCGGGAAACGGTCTGATAAGAGACACCGGCATACTCTGCGACATCGTATAACGT
TACTGGTTTCACATTCACCACCCTGAATTGACTCTCTTCCGGGCGCTATCATGCCATACCGCGAAAGGTT
TTGCGCCATTCGATGGTGTCCGGGATCTCGACGCTCTCCCTTATGCGACTCCTGCATTAGGAAGCAGCCC
AGTAGTAGGTTGAGGCCGTTGAGCACCGCCGCCGCAAGGAATGGTGCATGCCGGCATGCCGCCCTTTCGT
CTTCAAGAATTAATTCCCAATTCCCCAGGCATCAAATAAAACGAAAGGCTCAGTCGAAAGACTGGGCCTT
TCGTTTTATCTGTTGTTTGTCGGTGAACGCTCTCCTGAGTAGGACAAATCCGCCGGGAGCGGATTTGAAC
GTTGCGAAGCAACGGCCCGGAGGGTGGCGGGCAGGACGCCCGCCATAAACTGCCAGGAATTAATTCCCCA
GGCATCAAATAAAACGAAAGGCTCAGTCGAAAGACTGGGCCTTTCGTTTTATCTGTTGTTTGTCGGTGAA
CGCTCTCCTGAGTAGGACAAATCCGCCGGGAGCGGATTTGAACGTTGCGAAGCAACGGCCCGGAGGGTGG
CGGGCAGGACGCCCGCCATAAACTGCCAGGAATTAATTCCCCAGGCATCAAATAAAACGAAAGGCTCAGT
CGAAAGACTGGGCCTTTCGTTTTATCTGTTGTTTGTCGGTGAACGCTCTCCTGAGTAGGACAAATCCGCC
GGGAGCGGATTTGAACGTTGCGAAGCAACGGCCCGGAGGGTGGCGGGCAGGACGCCCGCCATAAACTGCC
AGGAATTAATTCCCCAGGCATCAAATAAAACGAAAGGCTCAGTCGAAAGACTGGGCCTTTCGTTTTATCT
GTTGTTTGTCGGTGAACGCTCTCCTGAGTAGGACAAATCCGCCGGGAGCGGATTTGAACGTTGCGAAGCA
ACGGCCCGGAGGGTGGCGGGCAGGACGCCCGCCATAAACTGCCAGGAATTAATTCCCCAGGCATCAAATA
AAACGAAAGGCTCAGTCGAAAGACTGGGCCTTTCGTTTTATCTGTTGTTTGTCGGTGAACGCTCTCCTGA
GTAGGACAAATCCGCCGGGAGCGGATTTGAACGTTGCGAAGCAACGGCCCGGAGGGTGGCGGGCAGGACG
CCCGCCATAAACTGCCAGGAATTGGGGATCGGAATTAATTCCCGGTTTAAACCGGGGATCTCGATCCCGC
GAAATTAATACGACTCACTATAGGGGAATTGTGAGCGGATAACAATTCCCCTCTAGAAATAATTTTGTTA
ACTTTAAGAAGGAGATATACATATGGTGAGCAAGGGCGAGGAGCTGTTCACCGGGGTGGTGCCCATCCTG
GTCGAGCTGGACGGCGACGTAAACGGCCACAAGTTCAGCGTCCGCGGCGAGGGCGAGGGCGATGCCACCA
ACGGCAAGCTGACCCTGAAGTTCATCTGCACCACCGGCAAGCTGCCCGTGCCCTGGCCCACCCTCGTGAC
CACCTTCGGCTACGGCGTGGCCTGCTTCAGCCGCTACCCCGACCACATGAAGCAGCACGACTTCTTCAAG
TCCGCCATGCCCGAAGGCTACGTCCAGGAGCGCACCATCTCTTTCAAGGACGACGGTACCTACAAGACCC
GCGCCGAGGTGAAGTTCGAGGGCGACACCCTGGTGAACCGCATCGAGCTGAAGGGCATCGACTTCAAGGA
GGACGGCAACATCCTGGGGCACAAGCTGGAGTACAACTTCAACAGCCACAACGTCTATATCACGGCCGAC
AAGCAGAAGAACGGCATCAAGGCTAACTTCAAGATCCGCCACAACGTTGAGGACGGCAGCGTGCAGCTCG
CCGACCACTACCAGCAGAACACCCCCATCGGCGACGGCCCCGTGCTGCTGCCCGACAACCACTACCTGAG
CCATCAGTCCAAGCTGAGCAAAGACCCCAACGAGAAGCGCGATCACATGGTCCTGCTGGAGTTCGTGACC
GCCGCCGGGATTACACATGGCATGGACGAGCTGTACAAGGCGGCTGACAGTCGGGAGGAGAAAGATGGAG
AACTTAATGTTCTGGATGATATTTTAACTGAAGTACCAGAACAAGATGATGAACTGTATAATCCAGAGAG
TGAACAAGATAAAAATGAGAAAAAGGGATCAAAAAGAAAAAGTGATCGAATGGAATCTACTGATACCAAA
CGACAAAAGCCTTCTGTCCATTCAAGACAACTGGTTTCTAAGCCACTGAGCTCATCTGTTAGCAATAACA
AAAGAATAGTTAGTACAAAAGGAAAGTCAGCCACAGAGTATAAAAATGAGGAATATCAAAGATCTGAAAG
AAACAAGCGTCTAGATGCTGATCGGAAAATTCGTCTATCAAGTAGTGCCTCCAGAGAACCTTATAAGAAT
CAACCTGAAAAAACCTGTGTCCGGAAAAGGGATCCTGAAAGGAGGGCCAAATCTCCTACGCCAGATGGTT
CTGAGAGAATTGGGCTTGAAGTGGATAGACGTGCAAGCAGATCCAGCCAGTCTTCTAAGGAAGAAGTGAA
CTCTGAAGAATATGGCTCTGACCATGAGACTGGCAGCAGTGGTTCTTCTGATGAGCAAGGGAACAACACT
GAGAATGAGGAGGAAGGAGTGGAAGAAGATGTGGAGGAAGATGAAGAAGTAGAAGAAGATGCAGAAGAAG
ATGAAGAGGTGGATGAAGATGGAGAGGAGGAGGAGGAAGAGGAGGAGGAGGAAGAGGAGGAGGAGGAGGA
GGAAGAAGAAGAATATGAACAGGATGAGAGAGACCAGAAAGAGGAGGGAAATGATTATGACACTCGAAGT
GAGGCCAGTGACTCTGGTTCTGAATCTGTTTCCTTCACAGATGGGTCTGTCAGATCTGGTTCAGGCACAG
ATGGATCAGATGAGAAAAAGAAGGAAAGGAAGAGAGCTAGAGGCATATCTCCAATTGTTTTTGATAGAAG
TGGAAGCTCTGCATCAGAGTCATATGCAGGTTCAGAAAAGAAGCATGAGAAATTATCATCTTCCGTTCGT
GCTGTCCGAAAAGATCAAACCAGTAAACTCAAATATGTGCTTCAAGATGCAAGATTTTTCCTCATAAAGA
GTAACAACCATGAGAATGTGTCTCTTGCCAAAGCGAAGGGTGTATGGTCCACGCTCCCTGTAAATGAGAA
GAAATTAAATCTTGCATTTAGATCTGCAAGGAGTGTTATCTTAATATTTTCTGTCAGAGAGAGTGGAAAA
TTTCAAGGGTTTGCAAGACTTTCTTCAGAATCACATCACGGAGGATCTCCTATACACTGGGTGCTTCCAG
CAGGAATGAGTGCTAAAATGCTGGGAGGTGTCTTTAAAATTGACTGGATTTGCAGGCGTGAATTACCCTT
CACTAAGTCGGCTCATCTCACCAATCCTTGGAATGAACATAAACCAGTAAAGATCGGACGTGATGGACAG
GAAATTGAACTTGAATGTGGAACCCAGCTTTGTCTTCTGTTTCCCCCCGATGAAAGTATTGACTTGTATC
AGGTCATTCATAAAATGCGTCACAAGAGAAGAATGCATTCTCAGCCCCGATCACGAGGACGTCCATCCCG
TCGAGAACCAGTCCGGGATGTGGGAAGGCGTCGACCAGAAGATTATGATATTCATAACAGCAGAAAGAAA
CCAAGGATTGACTATCCCCCTGAGTTTCACCAGAGACCAGGGTATTTAAAGGATCCACGATACCAGGAAG
TGGACAGACGATTTTCAGGAGTTCGCCGAGATGTGTTTTTAAATGGGTCCTACAATGATTATGTGAGGGA
ATTTCATAACATGGGACCACCACCACCTTGGCAAGGAATGCCCCCTTACCCAGGAATGGAACAACCTCCA
CACCATCCTTACTATCAGCACCATGCTCCACCTCCTCAAGCTCATCCCCCTTACTCAGGACATCATCCAG
TACCACATGAAGCAAGATACAGAGATAAACGAGTACATGATTATGATATGAGGGTGGATGATTTCCTTCG
TCGCACACAAGCTGTTGTCAGTGGCCGGAGAAGTAGACCCCGTGAAAGAGACCGGGAACGAGAGCGAGAC
CGCCCTAGAGATAACAGACGAGACAGAGAGCGAGATAGAGGACGTGATAGAGAAAGAGAAAGAGAGCGAT
TATGTGATCGAGACAGAGACCGAGGGGAGAGAGGTCGATATAGAAGATGCATCACGGGAGATGCACTAGT
TGCCCTACCCGAGGGCGAGTCGGTACGCATCGCCGACATCGTGCCGGGTGCGCGGCCCAACAGTGACAAC
GCCATCGACCTGAAAGTCCTTGACCGGCATGGCAATCCCGTGCTCGCCGACCGGCTGTTCCACTCCGGCG
AGCATCCGGTGTACACGGTGCGTACGGTCGAAGGTCTGCGTGTGACGGGCACCGCGAACCACCCGTTGTT
GTGTTTGGTCGACGTCGCCGGGGTGCCGACCCTGCTGTGGAAGCTGATCGACGAAATCAAGCCGGGCGAT
TACGCGGTGATTCAACGCAGCGCATTCAGCGTCGACTGTGCAGGTTTTGCCCGCGGGAAACCCGAATTTG
CGCCCACAACCTACACAGTCGGCGTCCCTGGACTGGTGCGTTTCTTGGAAGCACACCACCGAGACCCGGA
CGCCCAAGCTATCGCCGACGAGCTGACCGACGGGCGGTTCTACTACGCGAAAGTCGCCAGTGTCACCGAC
GCCGGCGTGCAGCCGGTGTATAGCCTTCGTGTCGACACGGCAGACCACGCGTTTATCACGAACGGGTTCG
TCAGCCACGCTACTGGCCTCACCGGTCTGAACTCAGGCCTCACGACAAATCCTGGTGTATCCGCTTGGCA
GGTCAACACAGCTTATACTGCGGGACAATTGGTCACATATAACGGCAAGACGTATAAATGTTTGCAGCCC
CACACCTCCTTGGCAGGATGGGAACCATCCAACGTTCCTGCCTTGTGGCAGCTTCAATGACTGCAGGAAG
GGGATCCGGCTGCTAACAAAGCCCGAAAGGAAGCTGAGTTGGCTGCTGCCACCGCTGAGCAATAACTAGC
ATAACCCCTTGGGGCCTCTAAACGGGTCTTGAGGGGTTTTTTGCTGAAAGGAGGAACTATATCCGGATAA
CTACGTCAGGTGGCACTTTTCGGGGAAATGTGCGCGGAACCCCTATTTGTTTATTTTTCTAAATACATTC
AAATATGTATCCGCTCATGAGACAATAACCCTGATAAATGCTTCAATAATATTGAAAAAGGAAGAGTATG
AGTATTCAACATTTCCGTGTCGCCCTTATTCCCTTTTTTGCGGCATTTTGCCTTCCTGTTTTTGCTCACC
CAGAAACGCTGGTGAAAGTAAAAGATGCTGAAGATCAGTTGGGTGCACGAGTGGGTTACATCGAACTGGA
TCTCAACAGCGGTAAGATCCTTGAGAGTTTTCGCCCCGAAGAACGTTTCCCAATGATGAGCACTTTTAAA
GTTCTGCTATGTGGCGCGGTATTATCCCGTGTTGACGCCGGGCAAGAGCAACTCGGTCGCCGCATACACT
ATTCTCAGAATGACTTGGTTGAGTACTCACCAGTCACAGAAAAGCATCTTACGGATGGCATGACAGTAAG
AGAATTATGCAGTGCTGCCATAACCATGAGTGATAACACTGCGGCCAACTTACTTCTGACAACGATCGGA
GGACCGAAGGAGCTAACCGCTTTTTTGCACAACATGGGGGATCATGTAACTCGCCTTGATCGTTGGGAAC
CGGAGCTGAATGAAGCCATACCAAACGACGAGCGTGACACCACGATGCCTGTAGCAATGGCAACAACGTT
GCGCAAACTATTAACTGGCGAACTACTTACTCTAGCTTCCCGGCAACAATTAATAGACTGGATGGAGGCG
GATAAAGTTGCAGGACCACTTCTGCGCTCGGCCCTTCCGGCTGGCTGGTTTATTGCTGATAAATCTGGAG
CCGGTGAGCGTGGGTCTCGCGGTATCATTGCAGCACTGGGGCCAGATGGTAAGCCCTCCCGTATCGTAGT
TATCTACACGACGGGGAGTCAGGCAACTATGGATGAACGAAATAGACAGATCGCTGAGATAGGTGCCTCA
CTGATTAAGCATTGGTAACTGTCAGACCAAGTTTACTCATATATACTTTAGATTGATT
[38 nt withheld, positions 8109-8146]
A
[37 nt withheld, positions 8148-8184]
ATTTTGTTAAAATTCGCGTTAAATTTTTGTTAAATCAGCTCATTTTTTAACCAATAGGCCGAAATCGGCA
AAATCCCTTATAAATCAAAAGAATAGCCCGAGATAGGGT
[37 nt withheld, positions 8294-8330]
AAAGAACGTGGACTCCAACGTCAAAGG
[141 nt withheld, positions 8358-8498]
G
[125 nt withheld, positions 8500-8624]
AAAGGATCTAGGTGAAGATCCTTTTTGATAATCTCATGACCAAAATCCCTTAACGTGAGTTTTCGTTCCA
CTGAGCGTCAGACCCCGTAGAAAAGATCAAAGGATCTTCTTGAGATCCTTTTTTTCTGCGCGTAATCTGC
TGCTTGCAAACAAAAAAACCACCGCTACCAGCGGTGGTTTGTTTGCCGGATCAAGAGCTACCAACTCTTT
TTCCGAAGGTAACTGGCTTCAGCAGAGCGCAGATACCAAATACTGTTCTTCTAGTGTAGCCGTAGTTAGG
CCACCACTTCAAGAACTCTGTAGCACCGCCTACATACCTCGCTCTGCTAATCCTGTTACCAGTGGCTGCT
GCCAGTGGCGATAAGTCGTGTCTTACCGGGTTGGACTCAAGACGATAGTTACCGGATAAGGCGCAGCGGT
CGGGCTGAACGGGGGGTTCGTGCACACAGCCCAGCTTGGAGCGAACGACCTACACCGAACTGAGATACCT
ACAGCGTGAGCTATGAGAAAGCGCCACGCTTCCCGAAGGGAGAAAGGCGGACAGGTATCCGGTAAGCGGC
AGGGTCGGAACAGGAGAGCGCACGAGGGAGCTTCCAGGGGGAAACGCCTGGTATCTTTATAGTCCTGTCG
GGTTTCGCCACCTCTGACTTGAGCGTCGATTTTTGTGATGCTCGTCAGGGGGGCGGAGCCTATGGAAAAA
CGCCAGCAACGCGGCCTTTTTACGGTTCCTGGCCTTTTGCTGGCCTTTTGCTCACATGTTCTTTCCTGCG
TTATCCCCTGATTCTGTGGATAACCGTATTACCGCCTTTGAGTGAGCTGATACCGCTCGCCGCAGCCGAA
CGACCGAGCGCAGCGAGTCAGTGAGCGAGGAAGCTATGGTGCACTCTCAGTACAATCTGCTCTGATGCCG
CATAGTTAAGCCAGT
Features (pLannotate 1.2.2; 26 found; start..end, strand, type, name):
    142..333     -  CDS            rop: Rop protein, which maintains plasmids at low copy number; rop
    374..484     +  CDS            mbeC (fragment): MBEC_ECOLX - Experimental evidence at protein level: Swiss-Prot protein existence level 1. Required for efficient mobilization of ColE1 plasmid and is thus essential to promote the specific transfer of the plasmid during conjugation. Probably functions by inducing DNA bending, helping the MbeA relaxase to melt the DNA around the nic site and cleave the phosphodiester bond. Binds specifically double-stranded DNA (dsDNA) containing the ColE1 oriT but does not recognize the inverted repeat (IR). From Escherichia coli.
    519..841     -  CDS            TcR (fragment): tetracycline efflux protein; tet; confers resistance to tetracycline
    856..877     -  protein_bind   CAP binding site: CAP binding activates transcription in the presence of cAMP. E. coli catabolite activator protein
    890..1972    -  CDS            lacI: lac repressor; lacI; The lac repressor binds to the lac operator to inhibit transcription in E. coli. This inhibition can be relieved by adding lactose or isopropyl-β-D-thiogalactopyranoside (IPTG).
   1973..2050    -  promoter       lacI promoter: lacI
   2058..2151    -  CDS            TcR (fragment): tetracycline efflux protein; tet; confers resistance to tetracycline
   2203..2289    +  terminator     rrnB T1 terminator: Escherichia coli rrnB; transcription terminator T1 from the E. coli rrnB gene
   2386..2472    +  terminator     rrnB T1 terminator: Escherichia coli rrnB; transcription terminator T1 from the E. coli rrnB gene
   2569..2655    +  terminator     rrnB T1 terminator: Escherichia coli rrnB; transcription terminator T1 from the E. coli rrnB gene
   2752..2838    +  terminator     rrnB T1 terminator: Escherichia coli rrnB; transcription terminator T1 from the E. coli rrnB gene
   2935..3021    +  terminator     rrnB T1 terminator: Escherichia coli rrnB; transcription terminator T1 from the E. coli rrnB gene
   3156..3174    +  promoter       T7 promoter: promoter for bacteriophage T7 RNA polymerase
   3175..3199    +  protein_bind   lac operator: The lac repressor binds to the lac operator to inhibit transcription in E. coli. This inhibition can be relieved by adding lactose or isopropyl-β-D-thiogalactopyranoside (IPTG). lac repressor encoded by lacI
   3218..3235    +  RBS            RBS (fragment): efficient ribosome binding site from bacteriophage T7 gene 10 (Olins and Rangwala, 1989)
   3243..3959    +  CDS            Clover: Clover is a basic (constitutively fluorescent) green/yellow fluorescent protein published in 2012, derived from Aequorea victoria. It is reported to be a rapidly-maturing weak dimer with high acid sensitivity.
   3960..6137    +  CDS            YTHDC1: YTDC1_HUMAN - Also known as KIAA1966 From Homo sapiens (Human).
   6138..6731    +  CDS            Mxe GyrA intein: modified GyrA intein (Southworth et al., 1999); Mycobacterium xenopi gyrA; N-terminal cleavage of this intein can be induced by thiols.
   6762..6917    +  CDS            CBD: chitin binding domain from chitinase A1 (Watanabe et al., 1994); Bacillus circulans chiA
   6939..6988    +  CDS            SET1 (fragment): solubility-enhancement tag derived from T7 phage gene 10B
   6996..7043    +  terminator     T7 terminator: transcription terminator for bacteriophage T7 RNA polymerase
   7103..7207    +  promoter       AmpR promoter: bla
   7208..8068    +  CDS            AmpR: β-lactamase; bla; confers resistance to ampicillin, carbenicillin, and related antibiotics
   8110..8623    -  rep_origin     M13 ori (sequence partly withheld): M13 bacteriophage origin of replication; arrow indicates direction of (+) strand synthesis
   8734..9322    +  rep_origin     ori: high-copy-number ColE1/pMB1/pBR322/pUC origin of replication
   9499..40      -  misc_feature   bom (fragment) (across the origin): basis of mobility region from pBR322
