[The description below was written by a language model from this plasmid's Addgene catalogue record and pLannotate feature annotations shown in this document.]
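Description:
pTXBI-mclover-YTHDC1-FL is a bacterial expression plasmid for producing full-length human YTHDC1 as a fluorescent, intein-purifiable fusion protein. It was built by Gibson cloning into a pTXB1-style intein vector derived from another deposited plasmid. It replicates in E. coli from a ColE1/pMB1-type origin and is selected with ampicillin through the bla gene. The catalogue lists it as high copy, although the annotated sequence also contains rop, which normally restrains copy number. An M13 phage origin, a partial bom site, and fragments of mbeC and the tetracycline resistance gene are also annotated. These appear to be backbone remnants with no role in expression.

The expression cassette is driven by a T7 promoter followed directly by a lac operator and a T7 gene 10 ribosome binding site. A plasmid-borne lacI gene supplies repressor, so expression requires a host providing T7 RNA polymerase and is induced with IPTG. Five tandem rrnB T1 terminators sit upstream of the promoter, presumably insulating it from read-through transcription, and a T7 terminator closes the unit.

The single open reading frame encodes mClover3 (annotated as Clover), then YTHDC1, then the Mycobacterium xenopi GyrA intein and a chitin binding domain. The chitin binding domain lets the fusion be captured on chitin resin. Thiol-induced cleavage at the intein's N-terminal junction then releases mClover3-YTHDC1 without the affinity tag. The retained green fluorescent tag allows the purified m6A reader protein to be visualised. This fits the associated study of enhancer RNA m6A methylation and transcriptional condensate formation, although the record itself states only protein purification as the purpose.
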