Addgene plasmid #177121: pTXBI-mclover-YTHDC1-FL
Purpose: Bacterial expression of Full-length YTHDC1 tagged with N-terminal mClover3 and C-terminal Mxe GtrA intein-Chitin binding domain for protein purification
Depositing lab: Wenbo Li. Depositing organization: University of Texas Health Science Center at Houston. Publication: Enhancer RNA m6A methylation facilitates transcriptional condensate formation and gene activation. Lee JH, Wang R, Xiong F, Krakowiak J, Liao Z, Nguyen PT, Moroz-Omori EV, Shao J, Zhu X, Bolt MJ, Wu H, Singh PK, Bi M, Shi CJ, Jamal N, Li G, Mistry R, Jung SY, Tsai KL, Ferreon JC, Stossi F, Caflisch A, Liu Z, Mancini MA, Li W. Mol Cell. 2021 Aug 19;81(16):3368-3385.e9. doi: 10.1016/j.molcel.2021.07.024. Epub 2021 Aug 9. PubMed 34375583.
Backbone
  Vector backbone: Addgene 60240
  Vector type: Bacterial Expression
Growth in bacteria
  Bacterial resistance: Ampicillin, 100 μg/mL
  Growth temperature: 37°C
  Growth strain: DH5alpha
  Copy number: High Copy
Gene/Insert
  Gene/Insert name: YTHDC1
  Species: H. sapiens (human)
  Entrez Gene: YTHDC1 (a.k.a. YT521, YT521-B)
  Promoter: T7
  Tag / fusion protein: mClover3 (N terminal on insert); Mxe GyrA intein-Chitin binding domain for protein purification (C terminal on insert)
  Cloning method: Gibson Cloning
  Sequencing primers: 5′ n/a; 3′ n/a
Terms and licenses: Academic/Nonprofit Terms; Industry Terms: Not Available to Industry
How to cite: pTXBI-mclover-YTHDC1-FL was a gift from Wenbo Li (Addgene plasmid # 177121 ; http://n2t.net/addgene:177121 ; RRID:Addgene_177121)
